Addgene plasmid #217703: HA-MBP-TEVpCS-ADGRG5 CTF-FLAG
Purpose: Mammalian expression of Adhesion G Protein-Coupled Receptor transmembrane domains
Depositing lab: Stephen Blacklow. Depositing organization: Harvard Medical School. Publication: Heterogeneity of tethered agonist signaling in adhesion G protein-coupled receptors. Dates AN, Jones DTD, Smith JS, Skiba MA, Rich MF, Burruss MM, Kruse AC, Blacklow SC. Cell Chem Biol. 2024 Aug 15;31(8):1542-1553.e4. doi: 10.1016/j.chembiol.2024.03.004. Epub 2024 Apr 11. PubMed 38608683.
Backbone
  Vector backbone: pFuse-hIgG1-Fc2
  Backbone manufacturer: Invitrogen
  Vector type: Mammalian Expression
Growth in bacteria
  Bacterial resistance: Bleocin (Zeocin), 50 μg/mL
  Growth temperature: 37°C
  Growth strain: DH5alpha
  Copy number: High Copy
Gene/Insert
  Gene/Insert name: ADGRG5 (alt name: GPR114)
  Species: H. sapiens (human)
  Mutation: Deletion of residues 1-226
  Entrez Gene: ADGRG5 (a.k.a. GPR114, PGR27)
  Tag / fusion protein: HA (N terminal on insert); FLAG (C terminal on insert)
  Cloning method: Gibson Cloning
Terms and licenses: Academic/Nonprofit Terms; Industry Terms: Not Available to Industry
Depositor comments: Please visit https://www.biorxiv.org/content/10.1101/2022.07.14.500097v2 for bioRxiv preprint.
How to cite: HA-MBP-TEVpCS-ADGRG5 CTF-FLAG was a gift from Stephen Blacklow (Addgene plasmid # 217703 ; http://n2t.net/addgene:217703 ; RRID:Addgene_217703)
