[The description below was written by a language model from this plasmid's Addgene catalogue record and pLannotate feature annotations shown in this document.]
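Description:
HA-MBP-TEVpCS-ADGRG5 CTF-FLAG is a 6,270 nt mammalian expression plasmid built on the pFuse-hIgG1-Fc2 backbone. It expresses the C-terminal fragment (the transmembrane portion) of the human adhesion GPCR ADGRG5, also known as GPR114, with residues 1-226 deleted. It replicates in E. coli at high copy from a ColE1/pUC-type origin. Selection is with Zeocin through the Streptoalloteichus hindustanus ble gene. That gene sits behind both a bacterial EM7 promoter and a CMV enhancer/promoter and is followed by a β-globin poly(A) signal, an arrangement that lets one marker be expressed in both bacteria and mammalian cells.

The payload is driven by the composite promoter of this backbone, an EF-1α core promoter joined to a truncated HTLV-1 5' LTR segment. An upstream synthetic poly(A) signal and transcriptional pause site insulate it from read-through. The open reading frame begins with the IL-2 signal sequence, which directs the protein into the secretory pathway. An HA epitope follows, then E. coli maltose-binding protein and, according to the construct name, a TEV protease cleavage site placed just before the ADGRG5 CTF. A C-terminal FLAG tag is recorded in the catalogue but was not picked up by the annotation.

This design suggests that MBP masks the receptor's N-terminus until TEV cleavage exposes it. That reading fits the associated study of tethered agonist signalling, although the record states the purpose only as mammalian expression of adhesion GPCR transmembrane domains.

Two annotation points need care. The receptor segment was matched to the mouse orthologue, whereas the depositor lists the insert as human. An IgG Fc-like segment from the backbone is also annotated downstream, slightly overlapping the receptor match, and the record does not say whether it is translated.
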