Features (pLannotate 1.2.2; 17 found; start..end, strand, type, name):
     10..131     -  polyA_signal   SV40 poly(A) signal: SV40 polyadenylation signal
    154..225     -  CDS            large T antigen (fragment): large T antigen from SV40 (simian virus 40)
    235..629     -  polyA_signal   β-globin poly(A): human β-globin polyadenylation signal
    646..1017    -  CDS            ble: BLE_STRHI - Experimental evidence at protein level: Swiss-Prot protein existence level 1. Binding protein with a strong affinity to the bleomycin family of antibiotics. From Streptoalloteichus hindustanus.
   1079..1122    -  promoter       EM7 promoter (fragment): synthetic bacterial promoter&nbsp
   1509..1608    -  promoter       CMV promoter (fragment): human cytomegalovirus (CMV) immediate early promoter
   1610..1913    -  enhancer       CMV enhancer: human cytomegalovirus immediate early enhancer
   1993..2581    -  rep_origin     ori: high-copy-number ColE1/pMB1/pBR322/pUC origin of replication
   2689..2737    +  polyA_signal   poly(A) signal: synthetic polyadenylation signal
   2748..2839    +  misc_feature   pause site: RNA polymerase II transcriptional pause signal from the human α2 globin gene
   2876..3087    +  promoter       EF-1α core promoter: core promoter for human elongation factor EF-1α
   3100..3368    +  LTR            5' LTR (truncated): truncated 5' long terminal repeat (LTR) from human T-cell leukemia virus (HTLV) type 1
   3418..3477    +  sig_peptide    IL-2 signal sequence: human interleukin-2 signal sequence
   3478..3504    +  CDS            3xHA (fragment): three tandem HA epitope tags
   3508..4608    +  CDS            malE (fragment): MALE_ECO57 - Experimental evidence at protein level: Swiss-Prot protein existence level 1. Part of the ABC transporter complex MalEFGK involved in maltose/maltodextrin import. Binds maltose and higher maltodextrins. From Escherichia coli O157:H7.
   4630..5535    +  CDS            Adgrg5 (fragment): AGRG5_MOUSE - Also known as Gm1109, Gpr114, Pgr27. Experimental evidence at protein level: Swiss-Prot protein existence level 1. Adhesion G protein-coupled receptor (GPCR). Transduces intracellular signals through coupling to guanine nucleotide-binding protein G(s) subunit alpha and activation of adenylate cyclase pathway (PubMed:22575658). Isoform 1, but not isoform 2, is constitutively active, as evidenced by elevated basal cAMP levels, and responds to mechanical activation (shaking) (PubMed:26499266). From Mus musculus (Mouse).
   5521..6255    +  CDS            IGHG2 (fragment): IGHG2_HUMAN - Experimental evidence at protein level: Swiss-Prot protein existence level 1. Constant region of immunoglobulin heavy chains. Immunoglobulins, also known as antibodies, are membrane-bound or secreted glycoproteins produced by B lymphocytes. In the recognition phase of humoral immunity, the membrane-bound immunoglobulins serve as receptors which, upon binding of a specific antigen, trigger the clonal expansion and differentiation of B lymphocytes into immunoglobulins- secreting plasma cells. Secreted immunoglobulins mediate the effector phase of humoral immunity, which results in
>Addgene plasmid #217703 | HA-MBP-TEVpCS-ADGRG5 CTF-FLAG | addgene full sequence | sequence record 430290 | Addgene NGS Result
CAGACATGATAAGATACATTGATGAGTTTGGACAAACCACAACTAGAATGCAGTGAAAAAAATGCTTTAT
TTGTGAAATTTGTGATGCTATTGCTTTATTTGTAACCATTATAAGCTGCAATAAACAAGTTAACAACAAC
AATTGCATTCATTTTATGTTTCAGGTTCAGGGGGAGGTGTGGGAGGTTTTTTAAAGCAAGTAAAACCTCT
ACAAATGTGGTATGGAATTAATTCTAAAATACAGCATAGCAAAACTTTAACCTCCAAATCAAGCCTCTAC
TTGAATCCTTTTCTGAGGGATGAATAAGGCATAGGCATCAGGGGCTGTTGCCAATGTGCATTAGCTGTTT
GCAGCCTCACCTTCTTTCATGGAGTTTAAGATATAGTGTATTTTCCCAAGGTTTGAACTAGCTCTTCATT
TCTTTATGTTTTAAATGCACTGACCTCCCACATTCCCTTTTTAGTAAAATATTCAGAAATAATTTAAATA
CATCATTGCAATGAAAATAAATGTTTTTTATTAGGCAGAATCCAGATGCTCAAGGCCCTTCATAATATCC
CCCAGTTTAGTAGTTGGACTTAGGGAACAAAGGAACCTTTAATAGAAATTGGACAGCAAGAAAGCGAGCT
TCTAGCTTATCCTCAGTCCTGCTCCTCTGCCACAAAGTGCACGCAGTTGCCGGCCGGGTCGCGCAGGGCG
AACTCCCGCCCCCACGGCTGCTCGCCGATCTCGGTCATGGCCGGCCCGGAGGCGTCCCGGAAGTTCGTGG
ACACGACCTCCGACCACTCGGCGTACAGCTCGTCCAGGCCGCGCACCCACACCCAGGCCAGGGTGTTGTC
CGGCACCACCTGGTCCTGGACCGCGCTGATGAACAGGGTCACGTCGTCCCGGACCACACCGGCGAAGTCG
TCCTCCACGAAGTCCCGGGAGAACCCGAGCCGGTCGGTCCAGAACTCGACCGCTCCGGCGACGTCGCGCG
CGGTGAGCACCGGAACGGCACTGGTCAACTTGGCCATGATGGCTCCTCCTGTCAGGAGAGGAAAGAGAAG
AAGGTTAGTACAATTGCTATAGTGAGTTGTATTATACTATGCAGATATACTATGCCAATGATTAATTGTC
AAACTAGGGCTGCAGGGTTCATAGTGCCACTTTTCCTGCACTGCCCCATCTCCTGCCCACCCTTTCCCAG
GCATAGACAGTCAGTGACTTACCAAACTCACAGGAGGGAGAAGGCAGAAGCTTGAGACAGACCCGCGGGA
CCGCCGAACTGCGAGGGGACGTGGCTAGGGCGGCTTCTTTTATGGTGCGCCGGCCCTCGGAGGCAGGGCG
CTCGGGGAGGCCTAGCGGCCAATCTGCGGTGGCAGGAGGCGGGGCCGAAGGCCGTGCCTGACCAATCCGG
AGCACATAGGAGTCTCAGCCCCCCGCCCCAAAGCAAGGGGAAGTCACGCGCCTGTAGCGCCAGCGTGTTG
TGAAATGGGGGCTTGGGGGGGTTGGGGCCCTGACTAGTCAAAACAAACTCCCATTGACGTCAATGGGGTG
GAGACTTGGAAATCCCCGTGAGTCAAACCGCTATCCACGCCCATTGATGTACTGCCAAAACCGCATCATC
ATGGTAATAGCGATGACTAATACGTAGATGTACTGCCAAGTAGGAAAGTCCCATAAGGTCATGTACTGGG
CATAATGCCAGGCGGGCCATTTACCGTCATTGACGTCAATAGGGGGCGTACTTGGCATATGATACACTTG
ATGTACTGCCAAGTGGGCAGTTTACCGTAAATACTCCACCCATTGACGTCAATGGAAAGTCCCTATTGGC
GTTACTATGGGAACATACGTCATTATTGACGTCAATGGGCGGGGGTCGTTGGGCGGTCAGCCAGGCGGGC
CATTTACCGTAAGTTATGTAACGCCTGCAGGTTAATTAAGAACATGTGAGCAAAAGGCCAGCAAAAGGCC
AGGAACCGTAAAAAGGCCGCGTTGCTGGCGTTTTTCCATAGGCTCCGCCCCCCTGACGAGCATCACAAAA
ATCGACGCTCAAGTCAGAGGTGGCGAAACCCGACAGGACTATAAAGATACCAGGCGTTTCCCCCTGGAAG
CTCCCTCGTGCGCTCTCCTGTTCCGACCCTGCCGCTTACCGGATACCTGTCCGCCTTTCTCCCTTCGGGA
AGCGTGGCGCTTTCTCATAGCTCACGCTGTAGGTATCTCAGTTCGGTGTAGGTCGTTCGCTCCAAGCTGG
GCTGTGTGCACGAACCCCCCGTTCAGCCCGACCGCTGCGCCTTATCCGGTAACTATCGTCTTGAGTCCAA
CCCGGTAAGACACGACTTATCGCCACTGGCAGCAGCCACTGGTAACAGGATTAGCAGAGCGAGGTATGTA
GGCGGTGCTACAGAGTTCTTGAAGTGGTGGCCTAACTACGGCTACACTAGAAGAACAGTATTTGGTATCT
GCGCTCTGCTGAAGCCAGTTACCTTCGGAAAAAGAGTTGGTAGCTCTTGATCCGGCAAACAAACCACCGC
TGGTAGCGGTGGTTTTTTTGTTTGCAAGCAGCAGATTACGCGCAGAAAAAAAGGATCTCAAGAAGATCCT
TTGATCTTTTCTACGGGGTCTGACGCTCAGTGGAACGAAAACTCACGTTAAGGGATTTTGGTCATGGCTA
GTTAATTAACATTTAAATCAGCGGCCGCAATAAAATATCTTTATTTTCATTACATCTGTGTGTTGGTTTT
TTGTGTGAATCGTAACTAACATACGCTCTCCATCAAAACAAAACGAAACAAAACAAACTAGCAAAATAGG
CTGTCCCCAGTGCAAGTGCAGGTGCCAGAACATTTCTCTATCGAAGGATCTGCGATCGCTCCGGTGCCCG
TCAGTGGGCAGAGCGCACATCGCCCACAGTCCCCGAGAAGTTGGGGGGAGGGGTCGGCAATTGAACGGGT
GCCTAGAGAAGGTGGCGCGGGGTAAACTGGGAAAGTGATGTCGTGTACTGGCTCCGCCTTTTTCCCGAGG
GTGGGGGAGAACCGTATATAAGTGCAGTAGTCGCCGTGAACGTTCTTTTTCGCAACGGGTTTGCCGCCAG
AACACAGCTGAAGCTTCGAGGGGCTCGCATCTCTCCTTCACGCGCCCGCCGCCCTACCTGAGGCCGCCAT
CCACGCCGGTTGAGTCGCGTTCTGCCGCCTCCCGCCTGTGGTGCCTCCTGAACTGCGTCCGCCGTCTAGG
TAAGTTTAAAGCTCAGGTCGAGACCGGGCCTTTGTCCGGCGCTCCCTTGGAGCCTACCTAGACTCAGCCG
GCTCTCCACGCTTTGCCTGACCCTGCTTGCTCAACTCTACGTCTTTGTTTCGTTTTCTGTTCTGCGCCGT
TACAGATCCAAGCTGTGACCGGCGCCTACCTGAGATCACCGGCGAAGGAGGGCCACCATGTACAGGATGC
AACTCCTGTCTTGCATTGCACTAAGTCTTGCACTTGTCACGAATTCGTACCCATACGATGTTCCAGATTA
CGCTGGATCCAAAATTGAAGAAGGCAAACTGGTGATTTGGATTAACGGCGATAAAGGCTATAACGGCCTG
GCGGAAGTGGGCAAAAAATTTGAAAAAGATACCGGCATTAAAGTGACCGTGGAACATCCGGATAAACTGG
AAGAAAAATTTCCGCAGGTGGCGGCGACCGGCGATGGCCCGGATATTATTTTTTGGGCGCATGATCGCTT
TGGCGGCTATGCGCAGAGCGGCCTGCTGGCGGAAATTACCCCGGATAAAGCGTTTCAGGATAAACTGTAT
CCGTTTACCTGGGATGCGGTGCGCTATAACGGCAAACTGATTGCGTATCCGATTGCGGTGGAAGCGCTGA
GCCTGATTTATAACAAAGATCTGCTGCCGAACCCGCCGAAAACCTGGGAAGAAATTCCGGCGCTGGATAA
AGAACTGAAAGCGAAAGGCAAAAGCGCGCTGATGTTTAACCTGCAGGAACCGTATTTTACCTGGCCGCTG
ATTGCGGCGGATGGCGGCTATGCGTTTAAATATGAAAACGGCAAATATGATATTAAAGATGTGGGCGTGG
ATAACGCGGGCGCGAAAGCGGGCCTGACCTTTCTGGTGGATCTGATTAAAAACAAACATATGAACGCGGA
TACCGATTATAGCATTGCGGAAGCGGCGTTTAACAAAGGCGAAACCGCGATGACCATTAACGGCCCGTGG
GCGTGGAGCAACATTGATACCAGCAAAGTGAACTATGGCGTGACCGTGCTGCCGACCTTTAAAGGCCAGC
CGAGCAAACCGTTTGTGGGCGTGCTGAGCGCGGGCATTAACGCGGCGAGCCCGAACAAAGAACTGGCGAA
AGAATTTCTGGAAAACTATCTGCTGACCGATGAAGGCCTGGAAGCGGTGAACAAAGATAAACCGCTGGGC
GCGGTGGCGCTGAAAAGCTATGAAGAAGAACTGGCGAAAGATCCGCGCATTGCGGCGACCATGGAAAACG
CGCAGAAAGGCGAAATTATGCCGAACATTCCGCAGATGAGCGCGTTTTGGTATGCGGTGCGCACCGCGGT
GATTAACGCGGCGAGCGGCCGCCAGACCGTGGATGAAGCGCTGAAAGATGCGCAGACCAACGAGAACCTT
TACTTCCAAACATACTTCGCAGTCCTGATGCAACTGTCACCTGCGCTGGTCCCTGCTGAGCTCCTGGCTC
CCCTGACCTACATCTCCCTGGTCGGCTGCTCAATCTCTATCGTGGCTAGCCTGATCACTGTCCTGCTCCA
CTTCCACTTCCGCAAGCAGTCCGATAGCCTGACAAGGATCCATATGAATCTGCACGCTTCCGTGCTGTTG
CTGAACATTGCCTTCCTGCTTAGTCCTGCATTTGCTATGAGCCCTGTTCCAGGCAGTGCATGTACCGCTC
TCGCCGCGGCCCTGCACTATGCCCTCCTTTCCTGCCTCACCTGGATGGCTATCGAGGGCTTCAACCTGTA
TTTGCTTCTGGGCCGGGTTTATAATATCTATATTAGGCGCTACGTTTTTAAGCTGGGTGTGCTGGGCTGG
GGCGCCCCCGCACTGCTTGTCCTGTTGTCCCTGTCCGTCAAGAGTTCTGTCTACGGCCCATGTACCATCC
CGGTGTTCGACAGTTGGGAAAACGGGACCGGATTCCAGAACATGTCTATTTGCTGGGTTCGCTCTCCTGT
GGTTCATTCCGTGCTGGTCATGGGGTACGGTGGACTGACCTCTCTTTTCAATTTGGTAGTGCTGGCCTGG
GCCCTCTGGACTTTGAGGCGGCTCAGAGAGCGCGCCGACGCCCCCTCCGTCCGCGCCTGCCATGACACTG
TGACGGTGTTGGGACTGACCGTGTTGCTGGGCACAACCTGGGCCCTGGCTTTCTTTAGCTTCGGAGTATT
CTTGCTGCCTCAGCTCTTTCTGTTTACAATCCTGAACTCATTGTACGGCTTTTTCCTGTTCCTGTGGTTC
TGCTCACAGAGGTGTAGGTCTGAGGCTGAGGCAAAAGCCCAAATCGAGGCCTTCTCATCCAGCCAGACTA
CCCAGGGTTCTGACTACAAAGACGATGACGACAAGTGAAGATCTGACAAAACTCACACATGCCCACCGTG
CCCAGCACCTGAACTCCTGGGGGGACCGTCAGTCTTCCTCTTCCCCCCAAAACCCAAGGACACCCTCATG
ATCTCCCGGACCCCTGAGGTCACATGCGTGGTGGTGGACGTGAGCCACGAAGACCCTGAGGTCAAGTTCA
ACTGGTACGTGGACGGCGTGGAGGTGCATAATGCCAAGACAAAGCCGCGGGAGGAGCAGTACAACAGCAC
GTACCGTGTGGTCAGCGTCCTCACCGTCCTGCACCAGGACTGGCTGAATGGCAAGGAGTACAAGTGCAAG
GTCTCCAACAAAGCCCTCCCAGCCCCCATCGAGAAAACCATCTCCAAAGCCAAAGGGCAGCCCCGAGAAC
CACAGGTGTACACCCTGCCCCCATCCCGGGAGGAGATGACCAAGAACCAGGTCAGCCTGACCTGCCTGGT
CAAAGGCTTCTATCCCAGCGACATCGCCGTGGAGTGGGAGAGCAATGGGCAGCCGGAGAACAACTACAAG
ACCACGCCTCCCGTGCTGGACTCCGACGGCTCCTTCTTCCTCTACAGCAAGCTCACCGTGGACAAGAGCA
GGTGGCAGCAGGGGAACGTCTTCTCATGCTCCGTGATGCACGAGGCTCTGCACAACCACTACACGCAGAA
GAGCCTCTCCCTGTCTCCGGGTAAATGAGTGCTAGCTGGC
