>Addgene plasmid #217703 | HA-MBP-TEVpCS-ADGRG5 CTF-FLAG | depositor partial sequence | sequence record 424451 | MBP-CTF Insert
ATGTACAGGATGCAACTCCTGTCTTGCATTGCACTAAGTCTTGCACTTGTCACGAATTCGTACCCATACG
ATGTTCCAGATTACGCTGGATCCAAAATTGAAGAAGGCAAACTGGTGATTTGGATTAACGGCGATAAAGG
CTATAACGGCCTGGCGGAAGTGGGCAAAAAATTTGAAAAAGATACCGGCATTAAAGTGACCGTGGAACAT
CCGGATAAACTGGAAGAAAAATTTCCGCAGGTGGCGGCGACCGGCGATGGCCCGGATATTATTTTTTGGG
CGCATGATCGCTTTGGCGGCTATGCGCAGAGCGGCCTGCTGGCGGAAATTACCCCGGATAAAGCGTTTCA
GGATAAACTGTATCCGTTTACCTGGGATGCGGTGCGCTATAACGGCAAACTGATTGCGTATCCGATTGCG
GTGGAAGCGCTGAGCCTGATTTATAACAAAGATCTGCTGCCGAACCCGCCGAAAACCTGGGAAGAAATTC
CGGCGCTGGATAAAGAACTGAAAGCGAAAGGCAAAAGCGCGCTGATGTTTAACCTGCAGGAACCGTATTT
TACCTGGCCGCTGATTGCGGCGGATGGCGGCTATGCGTTTAAATATGAAAACGGCAAATATGATATTAAA
GATGTGGGCGTGGATAACGCGGGCGCGAAAGCGGGCCTGACCTTTCTGGTGGATCTGATTAAAAACAAAC
ATATGAACGCGGATACCGATTATAGCATTGCGGAAGCGGCGTTTAACAAAGGCGAAACCGCGATGACCAT
TAACGGCCCGTGGGCGTGGAGCAACATTGATACCAGCAAAGTGAACTATGGCGTGACCGTGCTGCCGACC
TTTAAAGGCCAGCCGAGCAAACCGTTTGTGGGCGTGCTGAGCGCGGGCATTAACGCGGCGAGCCCGAACA
AAGAACTGGCGAAAGAATTTCTGGAAAACTATCTGCTGACCGATGAAGGCCTGGAAGCGGTGAACAAAGA
TAAACCGCTGGGCGCGGTGGCGCTGAAAAGCTATGAAGAAGAACTGGCGAAAGATCCGCGCATTGCGGCG
ACCATGGAAAACGCGCAGAAAGGCGAAATTATGCCGAACATTCCGCAGATGAGCGCGTTTTGGTATGCGG
TGCGCACCGCGGTGATTAACGCGGCGAGCGGCCGCCAGACCGTGGATGAAGCGCTGAAAGATGCGCAGAC
CAACGAGAACCTTTACTTCCAAACATACTTCGCAGTCCTGATGCAACTGTCACCTGCGCTGGTCCCTGCT
GAGCTCCTGGCTCCCCTGACCTACATCTCCCTGGTCGGCTGCTCAATCTCTATCGTGGCTAGCCTGATCA
CTGTCCTGCTCCACTTCCACTTCCGCAAGCAGTCCGATAGCCTGACAAGGATCCATATGAATCTGCACGC
TTCCGTGCTGTTGCTGAACATTGCCTTCCTGCTTAGTCCTGCATTTGCTATGAGCCCTGTTCCAGGCAGT
GCATGTACCGCTCTCGCCGCGGCCCTGCACTATGCCCTCCTTTCCTGCCTCACCTGGATGGCTATCGAGG
GCTTCAACCTGTATTTGCTTCTGGGCCGGGTTTATAATATCTATATTAGGCGCTACGTTTTTAAGCTGGG
TGTGCTGGGCTGGGGCGCCCCCGCACTGCTTGTCCTGTTGTCCCTGTCCGTCAAGAGTTCTGTCTACGGC
CCATGTACCATCCCGGTGTTCGACAGTTGGGAAAACGGGACCGGATTCCAGAACATGTCTATTTGCTGGG
TTCGCTCTCCTGTGGTTCATTCCGTGCTGGTCATGGGGTACGGTGGACTGACCTCTCTTTTCAATTTGGT
AGTGCTGGCCTGGGCCCTCTGGACTTTGAGGCGGCTCAGAGAGCGCGCCGACGCCCCCTCCGTCCGCGCC
TGCCATGACACTGTGACGGTGTTGGGACTGACCGTGTTGCTGGGCACAACCTGGGCCCTGGCTTTCTTTA
GCTTCGGAGTATTCTTGCTGCCTCAGCTCTTTCTGTTTACAATCCTGAACTCATTGTACGGCTTTTTCCT
GTTCCTGTGGTTCTGCTCACAGAGGTGTAGGTCTGAGGCTGAGGCAAAAGCCCAAATCGAGGCCTTCTCA
TCCAGCCAGACTACCCAGGGTTCTGACTACAAAGACGATGACGACAAGTGAAGATCTGACAAAACTCACA
CA
